Addgene plasmid #145957: pETM-30-GST-DmBelle_1-298_B
Purpose: Bacterial Expression of DmBelle_1-298
Depositing lab: Elisa Izaurralde. Depositing organization: Max Planck Institute for Developmental Biology.
Backbone
  Vector backbone: Unknown
  Vector type: Bacterial Expression
Growth in bacteria
  Bacterial resistance: Kanamycin, 50 μg/mL
  Growth temperature: 37°C
  Growth strain: DH5alpha
  Copy number: Low Copy
Gene/Insert
  Gene/Insert name: DmBelle_1-298
  Species: D. melanogaster (fly)
  Entrez Gene: bel (a.k.a. Dmel_CG9748, BEL, Bel, CG9748, DmRH6, Dmel\CG9748, L3, anon-85Ab, cap, cg9748, l(3)85Ac, l(3)L3, l(3)L4740, l(3)S047110, l(3)S097074, ms(3)Pneo85A, ms(3)neo30)
  Cloning method: Unknown
Terms and licenses: Academic/Nonprofit Terms; Industry Terms: Not Available to Industry
Depositor comments: Plasmids from this collection were made available to the research community and donated after the lab closed. Please note that the sequence provided by the depositing laboratory may be theoretical/predicted or based on Sanger sequencing results. There may be discrepancies between sequencing results obtained by Addgene and the depositor sequence. If an Addgene verified sequence is not available, please contact before placing your order to request that our lab fully sequence the plasmid.
How to cite: pETM-30-GST-DmBelle_1-298_B was a gift from Elisa Izaurralde (Addgene plasmid # 145957 ; http://n2t.net/addgene:145957 ; RRID:Addgene_145957)
