[The description below was written by a language model from this plasmid's Addgene catalogue record and pLannotate feature annotations shown in this document.]
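Description:
pETM-30-GST-DmBelle_1-298_B is a 6,935 nt bacterial expression plasmid for producing an N-terminal fragment (residues 1–298) of the Drosophila melanogaster DEAD-box RNA helicase Belle (bel, the fly DDX3 orthologue) in E. coli. The catalogue entry lists the backbone as unknown, but the name points to pETM-30 and the annotated features match a pET-type layout. These include a ColE1/pBR322-family origin with the bom region and the rop gene, which fits the recorded low copy number. There is also an f1 phage origin and a kanamycin resistance gene (aph(3')-Ia) for selection. Short tetracycline-resistance fragments flanking the lacI region appear to be non-functional pBR322 remnants.

The expression cassette is driven by a T7 promoter followed by a lac operator and the strong T7 gene 10 ribosome binding site, and it ends at a T7 terminator. A plasmid-borne lacI gene supplies repressor, so transcription should be IPTG-inducible in a host that provides T7 RNA polymerase. The reading frame begins with a His tag, followed by Schistosoma japonicum glutathione S-transferase. A short match to a TEV-containing tag, most likely the TEV protease recognition site, comes next, and then the Belle fragment of about 894 nt. This arrangement allows affinity purification on nickel or glutathione resin, and probably removal of the His-GST moiety by TEV cleavage.

A second His-tag match and a short fragment annotated as a solubility tag lie downstream of the insert. The record does not show whether they are in frame and translated or simply residual vector sequence after a stop codon. The cloning method is not stated, and the depositor notes that the sequence may be theoretical. The stated purpose is recombinant expression only; the GST fusion would also suit pull-down or interaction assays.
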