Features (pLannotate 1.2.2; 22 found; start..end, strand, type, name):
     12..467     +  rep_origin     f1 ori (sequence partly withheld): f1 bacteriophage origin of replication; arrow indicates direction of (+) strand synthesis
    494..551     +  promoter       AmpR promoter (fragment): bla
    560..1375    -  CDS            KanR: aminoglycoside phosphotransferase; aph(3')-Ia; confers resistance to kanamycin in bacteria or G418 (Geneticin®) in eukaryotes
   1497..2085    +  rep_origin     ori: high-copy-number ColE1/pMB1/pBR322/pUC origin of replication
   2271..2413    -  misc_feature   bom: basis of mobility region from pBR322
   2515..2706    -  CDS            rop: Rop protein, which maintains plasmids at low copy number; rop
   2723..3103    +  CDS            YPB1_ECOLX: Protein predicted: Swiss-Prot protein existence level 4. From Escherichia coli.
   3175..3466    -  CDS            TcR (fragment): tetracycline efflux protein; tet; confers resistance to tetracycline
   3481..3502    -  protein_bind   CAP binding site: CAP binding activates transcription in the presence of cAMP. E. coli catabolite activator protein
   3515..4597    -  CDS            lacI: lac repressor; lacI; The lac repressor binds to the lac operator to inhibit transcription in E. coli. This inhibition can be relieved by adding lactose or isopropyl-β-D-thiogalactopyranoside (IPTG).
   4598..4675    -  promoter       lacI promoter: lacI
   4683..4962    -  CDS            TcR (fragment): tetracycline efflux protein; tet; confers resistance to tetracycline
   4984..5002    +  promoter       T7 promoter: promoter for bacteriophage T7 RNA polymerase
   5003..5027    +  protein_bind   lac operator: The lac repressor binds to the lac operator to inhibit transcription in E. coli. This inhibition can be relieved by adding lactose or isopropyl-β-D-thiogalactopyranoside (IPTG). lac repressor encoded by lacI
   5042..5064    +  RBS            RBS: efficient ribosome binding site from bacteriophage T7 gene 10 (Olins and Rangwala, 1989)
   5077..5094    +  CDS            7xHis (fragment): 6xHis affinity tag
   5113..5764    +  CDS            GST (fragment): glutathione S-transferase from Schistosoma japonicum
   5799..5819    +  CDS            capTEV™ (fragment): composite tag for in vivo biotinylation, TEV protease cleavage, and 6xHis tagging
   5830..6723    +  CDS            bel (fragment): DDX3_DROME - Experimental evidence at protein level: Swiss-Prot protein existence level 1. ATP-dependent RNA helicase that is essential and required for cellular function, larval growth, and for male and female fertility. Also required for RNA interference (RNAi), double-stranded RNA induces potent and specific gene silencing, by acting downstream of dsRNA internalization. RNAi is mediated by the RNA-induced silencing complex (RISC), a sequence-specific, multicomponent nuclease that destroys or silences messenger RNAs homologous to the silencing trigger. From Drosophila melanogaster (Fruit fly
   6779..6796    +  CDS            9xHis (fragment): 9xHis affinity tag
   6806..6855    +  CDS            SET1 (fragment): solubility-enhancement tag derived from T7 phage gene 10B
   6863..6910    +  terminator     T7 terminator: transcription terminator for bacteriophage T7 RNA polymerase
>Addgene plasmid #145957 | pETM-30-GST-DmBelle_1-298_B | depositor full sequence | sequence record 288402 | Full Sequence
TGGCGAATGGG
[124 nt withheld, positions 12-135]
C
[91 nt withheld, positions 137-227]
A
[49 nt withheld, positions 229-277]
CCTTTGACGTTGGAGTCCACGTTCTTT
[37 nt withheld, positions 305-341]
ACCCTATCTCGGTCTATTCTTTTGATTTATAAGGGATTTTGCCGATTTCGGCCTATTGGTTAAAAAATGA
GCTGATTTAACAAAAATTTAACGCGAATTTTAACAAAATATTAACGTTTACAATTTCAGGTGGCACTTTT
CGGGGAAATGTGCGCGGAACCCCTATTTGTTTATTTTTCTAAATACATTCAAATATGTATCCGCTCATGA
ATTAATTCTTAGAAAAACTCATCGAGCATCAAATGAAACTGCAATTTATTCATATCAGGATTATCAATAC
CATATTTTTGAAAAAGCCGTTTCTGTAATGAAGGAGAAAACTCACCGAGGCAGTTCCATAGGATGGCAAG
ATCCTGGTATCGGTCTGCGATTCCGACTCGTCCAACATCAATACAACCTATTAATTTCCCCTCGTCAAAA
ATAAGGTTATCAAGTGAGAAATCACCATGAGTGACGACTGAATCCGGTGAGAATGGCAAAAGTTTATGCA
TTTCTTTCCAGACTTGTTCAACAGGCCAGCCATTACGCTCGTCATCAAAATCACTCGCATCAACCAAACC
GTTATTCATTCGTGATTGCGCCTGAGCGAGACGAAATACGCGATCGCTGTTAAAAGGACAATTACAAACA
GGAATCGAATGCAACCGGCGCAGGAACACTGCCAGCGCATCAACAATATTTTCACCTGAATCAGGATATT
CTTCTAATACCTGGAATGCTGTTTTCCCGGGGATCGCAGTGGTGAGTAACCATGCATCATCAGGAGTACG
GATAAAATGCTTGATGGTCGGAAGAGGCATAAATTCCGTCAGCCAGTTTAGTCTGACCATCTCATCTGTA
ACATCATTGGCAACGCTACCTTTGCCATGTTTCAGAAACAACTCTGGCGCATCGGGCTTCCCATACAATC
GATAGATTGTCGCACCTGATTGCCCGACATTATCGCGAGCCCATTTATACCCATATAAATCAGCATCCAT
GTTGGAATTTAATCGCGGCCTAGAGCAAGACGTTTCCCGTTGAATATGGCTCATAACACCCCTTGTATTA
CTGTTTATGTAAGCAGACAGTTTTATTGTTCATGACCAAAATCCCTTAACGTGAGTTTTCGTTCCACTGA
GCGTCAGACCCCGTAGAAAAGATCAAAGGATCTTCTTGAGATCCTTTTTTTCTGCGCGTAATCTGCTGCT
TGCAAACAAAAAAACCACCGCTACCAGCGGTGGTTTGTTTGCCGGATCAAGAGCTACCAACTCTTTTTCC
GAAGGTAACTGGCTTCAGCAGAGCGCAGATACCAAATACTGTCCTTCTAGTGTAGCCGTAGTTAGGCCAC
CACTTCAAGAACTCTGTAGCACCGCCTACATACCTCGCTCTGCTAATCCTGTTACCAGTGGCTGCTGCCA
GTGGCGATAAGTCGTGTCTTACCGGGTTGGACTCAAGACGATAGTTACCGGATAAGGCGCAGCGGTCGGG
CTGAACGGGGGGTTCGTGCACACAGCCCAGCTTGGAGCGAACGACCTACACCGAACTGAGATACCTACAG
CGTGAGCTATGAGAAAGCGCCACGCTTCCCGAAGGGAGAAAGGCGGACAGGTATCCGGTAAGCGGCAGGG
TCGGAACAGGAGAGCGCACGAGGGAGCTTCCAGGGGGAAACGCCTGGTATCTTTATAGTCCTGTCGGGTT
TCGCCACCTCTGACTTGAGCGTCGATTTTTGTGATGCTCGTCAGGGGGGCGGAGCCTATGGAAAAACGCC
AGCAACGCGGCCTTTTTACGGTTCCTGGCCTTTTGCTGGCCTTTTGCTCACATGTTCTTTCCTGCGTTAT
CCCCTGATTCTGTGGATAACCGTATTACCGCCTTTGAGTGAGCTGATACCGCTCGCCGCAGCCGAACGAC
CGAGCGCAGCGAGTCAGTGAGCGAGGAAGCGGAAGAGCGCCTGATGCGGTATTTTCTCCTTACGCATCTG
TGCGGTATTTCACACCGCATATATGGTGCACTCTCAGTACAATCTGCTCTGATGCCGCATAGTTAAGCCA
GTATACACTCCGCTATCGCTACGTGACTGGGTCATGGCTGCGCCCCGACACCCGCCAACACCCGCTGACG
CGCCCTGACGGGCTTGTCTGCTCCCGGCATCCGCTTACAGACAAGCTGTGACCGTCTCCGGGAGCTGCAT
GTGTCAGAGGTTTTCACCGTCATCACCGAAACGCGCGAGGCAGCTGCGGTAAAGCTCATCAGCGTGGTCG
TGAAGCGATTCACAGATGTCTGCCTGTTCATCCGCGTCCAGCTCGTTGAGTTTCTCCAGAAGCGTTAATG
TCTGGCTTCTGATAAAGCGGGCCATGTTAAGGGCGGTTTTTTCCTGTTTGGTCACTGATGCCTCCGTGTA
AGGGGGATTTCTGTTCATGGGGGTAATGATACCGATGAAACGAGAGAGGATGCTCACGATACGGGTTACT
GATGATGAACATGCCCGGTTACTGGAACGTTGTGAGGGTAAACAACTGGCGGTATGGATGCGGCGGGACC
AGAGAAAAATCACTCAGGGTCAATGCCAGCGCTTCGTTAATACAGATGTAGGTGTTCCACAGGGTAGCCA
GCAGCATCCTGCGATGCAGATCCGGAACATAATGGTGCAGGGCGCTGACTTCCGCGTTTCCAGACTTTAC
GAAACACGGAAACCGAAGACCATTCATGTTGTTGCTCAGGTCGCAGACGTTTTGCAGCAGCAGTCGCTTC
ACGTTCGCTCGCGTATCGGTGATTCATTCTGCTAACCAGTAAGGCAACCCCGCCAGCCTAGCCGGGTCCT
CAACGACAGGAGCACGATCATGCGCACCCGTGGGGCCGCCATGCCGGCGATAATGGCCTGCTTCTCGCCG
AAACGTTTGGTGGCGGGACCAGTGACGAAGGCTTGAGCGAGGGCGTGCAAGATTCCGAATACCGCAAGCG
ACAGGCCGATCATCGTCGCGCTCCAGCGAAAGCGGTCCTCGCCGAAAATGACCCAGAGCGCTGCCGGCAC
CTGTCCTACGAGTTGCATGATAAAGAAGACAGTCATAAGTGCGGCGACGATAGTCATGCCCCGCGCCCAC
CGGAAGGAGCTGACTGGGTTGAAGGCTCTCAAGGGCATCGGTCGAGATCCCGGTGCCTAATGAGTGAGCT
AACTTACATTAATTGCGTTGCGCTCACTGCCCGCTTTCCAGTCGGGAAACCTGTCGTGCCAGCTGCATTA
ATGAATCGGCCAACGCGCGGGGAGAGGCGGTTTGCGTATTGGGCGCCAGGGTGGTTTTTCTTTTCACCAG
TGAGACGGGCAACAGCTGATTGCCCTTCACCGCCTGGCCCTGAGAGAGTTGCAGCAAGCGGTCCACGCTG
GTTTGCCCCAGCAGGCGAAAATCCTGTTTGATGGTGGTTAACGGCGGGATATAACATGAGCTGTCTTCGG
TATCGTCGTATCCCACTACCGAGATATCCGCACCAACGCGCAGCCCGGACTCGGTAATGGCGCGCATTGC
GCCCAGCGCCATCTGATCGTTGGCAACCAGCATCGCAGTGGGAACGATGCCCTCATTCAGCATTTGCATG
GTTTGTTGAAAACCGGACATGGCACTCCAGTCGCCTTCCCGTTCCGCTATCGGCTGAATTTGATTGCGAG
TGAGATATTTATGCCAGCCAGCCAGACGCAGACGCGCCGAGACAGAACTTAATGGGCCCGCTAACAGCGC
GATTTGCTGGTGACCCAATGCGACCAGATGCTCCACGCCCAGTCGCGTACCGTCTTCATGGGAGAAAATA
ATACTGTTGATGGGTGTCTGGTCAGAGACATCAAGAAATAACGCCGGAACATTAGTGCAGGCAGCTTCCA
CAGCAATGGCATCCTGGTCATCCAGCGGATAGTTAATGATCAGCCCACTGACGCGTTGCGCGAGAAGATT
GTGCACCGCCGCTTTACAGGCTTCGACGCCGCTTCGTTCTACCATCGACACCACCACGCTGGCACCCAGT
TGATCGGCGCGAGATTTAATCGCCGCGACAATTTGCGACGGCGCGTGCAGGGCCAGACTGGAGGTGGCAA
CGCCAATCAGCAACGACTGTTTGCCCGCCAGTTGTTGTGCCACGCGGTTGGGAATGTAATTCAGCTCCGC
CATCGCCGCTTCCACTTTTTCCCGCGTTTTCGCAGAAACGTGGCTGGCCTGGTTCACCACGCGGGAAACG
GTCTGATAAGAGACACCGGCATACTCTGCGACATCGTATAACGTTACTGGTTTCACATTCACCACCCTGA
ATTGACTCTCTTCCGGGCGCTATCATGCCATACCGCGAAAGGTTTTGCGCCATTCGATGGTGTCCGGGAT
CTCGACGCTCTCCCTTATGCGACTCCTGCATTAGGAAGCAGCCCAGTAGTAGGTTGAGGCCGTTGAGCAC
CGCCGCCGCAAGGAATGGTGCATGCAAGGAGATGGCGCCCAACAGTCCCCCGGCCACGGGGCCTGCCACC
ATACCCACGCCGAAACAAGCGCTCATGAGCCCGAAGTGGCGAGCCCGATCTTCCCCATCGGTGATGTCGG
CGATATAGGCGCCAGCAACCGCACCTGTGGCGCCGGTGATGCCGGCCACGATGCGTCCGGCGTAGAGGAT
CGAGATCTCGATCCCGCGAAATTAATACGACTCACTATAGGGGAATTGTGAGCGGATAACAATTCCCCTC
TAGAAATAATTTTGTTTAACTTTAAGAAGGAGATATACCATGAAACATCACCATCACCATCACAACACTA
GTAGCAATTCCATGTCCCCTATACTAGGTTATTGGAAAATTAAGGGCCTTGTGCAACCCACTCGACTTCT
TTTGGAATATCTTGAAGAAAAATATGAAGAGCATTTGTATGAGCGCGATGAAGGTGATAAATGGCGAAAC
AAAAAGTTTGAATTGGGTTTGGAGTTTCCCAATCTTCCTTATTATATTGATGGTGATGTTAAATTAACAC
AGTCTATGGCCATCATACGTTATATAGCTGACAAGCACAACATGTTGGGTGGTTGTCCAAAAGAGCGTGC
AGAGATTTCAATGCTTGAAGGAGCGGTTTTGGATATTAGATACGGTGTTTCGAGAATTGCATATAGTAAA
GACTTTGAAACTCTCAAAGTTGATTTTCTTAGCAAGCTACCTGAAATGCTGAAAATGTTCGAAGATCGTT
TATGTCATAAAACATATTTAAATGGTGATCATGTAACCCATCCTGACTTCATGTTGTATGACGCTCTTGA
TGTTGTTTTATACATGGACCCAATGTGCCTGGATGCGTTCCCAAAATTAGTTTGTTTTAAAAAACGTATT
GAAGCTATCCCACAAATTGATAAGTACTTGAAATCCAGCAAGTATATAGCATGGCCTTTGCAGGGCTGGC
AAGCCACGTTTGGTGGTGGCGACCATCCTCCAACTAGTGGATCTGGTGGTGGTGGCGGATGGATGAGCGA
GAATCTTTATTTTCAGGGCGCCATGGCAATGAGTAATGCTATTAACCAAAATGGCACAGGTCTAGAGCAG
CAAGTTGCTGGTCTGGACTTGAATGGCGGCTCTGCTGACTACAGCGGCCCCATAACCAGCAAGACTTCCA
CTAACTCGGTCACCGGTGGTGTGTATGTGCCCCCGCACCTTCGTGGTGGTGGTGGCAATAACAACGCAGC
GGACGCAGAGAGCCAGGGCCAAGGACAGGGCCAGGGTCAGGGCTTCGACTCCAGATCCGGGAATCCGCGC
CAGGAGACTAGGGACCCTCAACAGTCGCGCGGAGGCGGAGGCGAATACCGCAGAGGCGGCGGCGGTGGTG
GTCGCGGCTTCAATCGCCAGAGCGGCGACTACGGTTACGGAAGCGGCGGCGGAGGACGACGTGGAGGCGG
TGGACGTTTCGAGGACAACTACAACGGTGGTGAATTCGATTCGCGTCGCGGCGGTGACTGGAATCGCAGC
GGCGGAGGCGGCGGAGGAGGTCGAGGATTTGGACGCGGACCATCGTACCGCGGCGGTGGCGGCGGAAGCG
GTAGCAACCTCAACGAGCAGACTGCCGAGGATGGCCAGGCACAGCAGCAGCAGCAGCCGCGCAACGATCG
TTGGCAGGAGCCAGAACGTCCTGCCGGATTCGATGGCAGCGAGGGCGGACAGTCTGCCGGCGGCAACAGA
AGCTACAACAATCGCGGCGAGCGCGGAGGCGGCGGTTACAACAGCCGCTGGAAGGAGGGCGGCGGCTCAA
ACGTCGACTACACAAAGCTGGGCGCCCGAGATGAGCGCCTGGAGGTGGAGCTGTTCGGCGTGGGCAATAC
GGGAATCAATTTTGACAAATACGAGGATATACCCGTGGAGGCGACGGGCCAGAATGTGCCCCCGAACATC
ACATCGTTCGATTAGGGTACCGGATCCGAATTCGAGCTCCGTCGACAAGCTTGCGGCCGCACTCGAGCAC
CACCACCACCACCACTGAGATCCGGCTGCTAACAAAGCCCGAAAGGAAGCTGAGTTGGCTGCTGCCACCG
CTGAGCAATAACTAGCATAACCCCTTGGGGCCTCTAAACGGGTCTTGAGGGGTTTTTTGCTGAAAGGAGG
AACTATATCCGGAT
